Addgene plasmid #81433: pDONR223_KRT26_p.S2C
Purpose: Gateway Donor vector containing KRT26 , part of the Target Accelerator Plasmid Collection.
Depositing lab: Jesse Boehm & William Hahn & David Root. Depositing organization: Broad Institute. Publication: Systematic Functional Interrogation of Rare Cancer Variants Identifies Oncogenic Alleles. Kim E, Ilic N, Shrestha Y, Zou L, Kamburov A, Zhu C, Yang X, Lubonja R, Tran N, Nguyen C, Lawrence MS, Piccioni F, Bagul M, Doench JG, Chouinard CR, Wu X, Hogstrom L, Natoli T, Tamayo P, Horn H, Corsello SM, Lage K, Root DE, Subramanian A, Golub TR, Getz G, Boehm JS, Hahn WC. Cancer Discov. 2016 Jul;6(7):714-26. doi: 10.1158/2159-8290.CD-16-0160. Epub 2016 May 4. PubMed 27147599.
Backbone
  Vector backbone: pDONR223
  Backbone manufacturer: Invitrogen
  Backbone size w/o insert (bp): 2790
  Vector type: Gateway Entry vector
Growth in bacteria
  Bacterial resistance: Spectinomycin, 50 μg/mL
  Growth temperature: 37°C
  Growth strain: DH5alpha
  Copy number: High Copy
Gene/Insert
  Gene/Insert name: KRT26
  Species: H. sapiens (human)
  Mutation: S2C
  GenBank ID: NM_181539.4
  Entrez Gene: KRT26 (a.k.a. CK26, K25, K25IRS2, K26, KRT25B)
  Promoter: None
  Cloning method: Gateway Cloning
  Sequencing primers: 5′ M13pUC-fwd; 3′ M13-Rev
Terms and licenses: Academic/Nonprofit Terms; Industry Terms: Not Available to Industry
Depositor comments: Closed state: stop codon immediately follows insert
How to cite: pDONR223_KRT26_p.S2C was a gift from Jesse Boehm & William Hahn & David Root (Addgene plasmid # 81433 ; http://n2t.net/addgene:81433 ; RRID:Addgene_81433)
