[The description below was written by a language model from this plasmid's Addgene catalogue record and pLannotate feature annotations shown in this document.]
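Description:
pDONR223_KRT26_p.S2C is a Gateway entry clone built on the Invitrogen pDONR223 backbone. It carries the human keratin 26 (KRT26) open reading frame with a serine-to-cysteine substitution at residue 2. It is a bacterial shuttle and storage plasmid, not an expression construct. The sequenced record is about 4.2 kb and replicates in E. coli from a high-copy ColE1/pUC-type origin. Selection is with spectinomycin through the aadA (SmR) aminoglycoside adenylyltransferase gene, which sits downstream of fragments of a class 1 integron Pc promoter and a gentamicin resistance gene. Short lacZα and lacI fragments are backbone remnants, and rrnB T1 and T2 terminators insulate the cloning region from read-through transcription.

The KRT26 coding sequence (roughly 1.4 kb) is flanked on both sides by attL recombination sites. The annotation software labels both as an attL variant in opposite orientations. These sites allow an LR Clonase reaction to move the ORF directionally into any compatible Gateway destination vector. The record lists no promoter driving the insert. The only one nearby is a T7 promoter outside the downstream att site, oriented back toward the insert. Expression therefore depends on the destination vector chosen. The clone is in the "closed" configuration, with a stop codon immediately after the ORF, so it yields native or N-terminally tagged protein but cannot be fused to C-terminal tags.

The plasmid belongs to the Target Accelerator Plasmid Collection, a set of wild-type and mutant alleles assembled for systematic functional testing of rare cancer-associated variants.
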