Features (pLannotate 1.2.2; 12 found; start..end, strand, type, name):
     38..74      -  CDS            lacZα (fragment): LacZα fragment of β-galactosidase; lacZ fragment
     91..186     +  protein_bind   attL3: mutant version of attL; recombination site for the Gateway® LR reaction LR Clonase™
    192..1595    +  CDS            KRT26: K1C26_HUMAN - Also known as KRT25B Experimental evidence at protein level: Swiss-Prot protein existence level 1. From Homo sapiens (Human).
   1603..1698    -  protein_bind   attL3: mutant version of attL; recombination site for the Gateway® LR reaction LR Clonase™
   1717..1735    -  promoter       T7 promoter: promoter for bacteriophage T7 RNA polymerase
   1925..1948    +  promoter       Pc promoter (fragment): intI1 (promoter lies within the coding sequence); class 1 integron promoter
   2124..2180    +  CDS            GmR (fragment): gentamycin acetyltransferase; aacC1; confers resistance to gentamycin
   2187..2978    +  CDS            SmR: aminoglycoside adenylyltransferase (Murphy, 1985); aadA; confers resistance to spectinomycin and streptomycin
   3071..3659    +  rep_origin     ori: high-copy-number ColE1/pMB1/pBR322/pUC origin of replication
   3842..3934    +  CDS            lacI (fragment): lac repressor; lacI; The lac repressor binds to the lac operator to inhibit transcription in E. coli. This inhibition can be relieved by adding lactose or isopropyl-β-D-thiogalactopyranoside (IPTG).
   3989..4016    -  terminator     rrnB T2 terminator: transcription terminator T2 from the E. coli rrnB gene
   4148..4191    +  terminator     rrnB T1 terminator: Escherichia coli rrnB; transcription terminator T1 from the E. coli rrnB gene
>Addgene plasmid #81433 | pDONR223_KRT26_p.S2C | addgene full sequence | sequence record 168260 | Addgene NGS Result
GGCAGTTCCCTACTCTCGCGTTAACGCTAGCATGGATGTTTTCCCAGTCACGACGTTGTAAAACGACGGC
CAGTCTTAAGCTCGGGCCCCAAATAATGATTTTATTTTGACTGATAGTGACCTGTTCGTTGCAACAAATT
GATGAGCAATGCTTTTTTATAATGCCAACTTTGTACAAAAAAGTTGGCACCATGTGTTTTCGACTTTCTG
GTGGATCCAGGAGGATCTGCTCGCGAACTGGGTCTGGTAGGCTGTCCGGTGGAGGAACAGGCTTCGTGGC
TGGGAATGTGTGTGTTGGATCGGGAGCAAGAAGCAGCTTTTCTTGTACTCTTGAGGGCATCTCTTCTGGA
GGAAGCTTCTGCAATAGCGGTGGAGGGTTGGGAAGTGGTGCCTGTGCTGGTTTTCTTGGCAATGAGCACA
GCCTCCTCTCTGGGAATGAAAAGGTGACCATGCAGAATCTCAACGACCGCCTGGCATCCTACCTGGACCA
TGTGCATGCTCTAGAGGAGGCCAACGCAGACCTGGAGCAGAAGATCAAGGGCTGGTACGAGAAATGTGAG
CCTGGCTCTTCCCGGGAACACGATCATGACTATAGCAGATACTTCTCAGTCATAGAAGATCTTAAAAGGC
AGATTATTTCTGCGACCATCTGCAATGCCAGCATTGTTCTACAAAATGACAATGCCAGACTGACCGCTGA
TGACTTCAGGCTGAAGTATGAAAATGAGCTGGCTCTGCACCACAGTGTTGAGGCCGACACCAGTGGTCTT
CGCAGAGTGTTGGATGAACTGACCCTTTGTACAACCGACCTGGAGATACAGTGTGAGACCCTCAGTGAGG
AATTGACCTACCTCAAAAAAAGTCATGAGGAGGAAATGGAAGTCTTGCAATATACAGCTGGGGGGAACGT
GAACGTGGAGATGAATGCAACCCCAGGAGTGGACCTAACTGTCCTGTTGAACAACATGAGGGCTGAGTAT
GAGGACTTGGCTGAGCAGAACCGCAAAGATGCTGAAGCCTGGTTCAACGAGAGGAGTGCAACGCTGCAAC
AACAGATTTCCGATCATGAGGGAGCAGCCACAGCAGCCAGAAATGAGCTGACCGAATTAAAACGCAATCT
GCAAACCCTGGAAATAGAACTTCAGTCCCTCATGGCTGTGAAACATTCCTATGAATGCTCCTTGGCTGAG
ACTGAAGGAAATTACTGCAATCAACTCCAGCAAATTCAGGATCAGATAGGGGTGATGGAGGAACAACTGC
AACAGATTCGAACAGAAACAGAAGGCCAGAAGCTGGAGTATGAACAGCTTCTTGATGTAAAAATATTTTT
AGAAAAAGAAATTGACATTTATTGCAACTTACTAGATGGAGAAGAAAGAAAAAGCAAATCCACATGTTAC
AAATCAAAAGGATACAGGCCTGTGAATTCTGGAAATCAAGCCAAAGACTCAACAGAAGAAACTATTGTTA
AAACAGTGGTTGAGGAACTGGATCAAATTGGCAATCTCCTTTCACTGAGAGTCCACTCAGTTGAAGAAAA
GTCCTCTAAAATAAGCAACATTACAGTAGAGCAACGAGTACCTTCTAAAGCACCATGATTGCCAACTTTC
TTGTACAAAGTTGGCATTATAAGAAAGCATTGCTTATCAATTTGTTGCAACGAACAGGTCACTATCAGTC
AAAATAAAATCATTATTTGCCATCCAGCTGATATCCCCTATAGTGAGTCGTATTACATGGTCATAGCTGT
TTCCTGGCAGCTCTGGCCCGTGTCTCAAAATCTCTGATGTTACATTGCACAAGATAAAAATATATCATCA
TGCCTCCTCTAGACCAGCCAGGACAGAAATGCCTCGACTTCGCTGCTACCCAAGGTTGCCGGGTGACGCA
CACCGTGGAAACGGATGAAGGCACGAACCCAGTGGACATAAGCCTGTTCGGTTCGTAAGCTGTAATGCAA
GTAGCGTATGCGCTCACGCAACTGGTCCAGAACCTTGACCGAACGCAGCGGTGGTAACGGCGCAGTGGCG
GTTTTCATGGCTTGTTATGACTGTTTTTTTGGGGTACAGTCTATGCCTCGGGCATCCAAGCAGCAAGCGC
GTTACGCCGTGGGTCGATGTTTGATGTTATGGAGCAGCAACGATGTTACGCAGCAGGGCAGTCGCCCTAA
AACAAAGTTAAACATTATGAGGGAAGCGGTGATCGCCGAAGTATCGACTCAACTATCAGAGGTAGTTGGC
GTCATCGAGCGCCATCTCGAACCGACGTTGCTGGCCGTACATTTGTACGGCTCCGCAGTGGATGGCGGCC
TGAAGCCACACAGTGATATTGATTTGCTGGTTACGGTGACCGTAAGGCTTGATGAAACAACGCGGCGAGC
TTTGATCAACGACCTTTTGGAAACTTCGGCTTCCCCTGGAGAGAGCGAGATTCTCCGCGCTGTAGAAGTC
ACCATTGTTGTGCACGACGACATCATTCCGTGGCGTTATCCAGCTAAGCGCGAACTGCAATTTGGAGAAT
GGCAGCGCAATGACATTCTTGCAGGTATCTTCGAGCCAGCCACGATCGACATTGATCTGGCTATCTTGCT
GACAAAAGCAAGAGAACATAGCGTTGCCTTGGTAGGTCCAGCGGCGGAGGAACTCTTTGATCCGGTTCCT
GAACAGGATCTATTTGAGGCGCTAAATGAAACCTTAACGCTATGGAACTCGCCGCCCGACTGGGCTGGCG
ATGAGCGAAATGTAGTGCTTACGTTGTCCCGCATTTGGTACAGCGCAGTAACCGGCAAAATCGCGCCGAA
GGATGTCGCTGCCGACTGGGCAATGGAGCGCCTGCCGGCCCAGTATCAGCCCGTCATACTTGAAGCTAGA
CAGGCTTATCTTGGACAAGAAGAAGATCGCTTGGCCTCGCGCGCAGATCAGTTGGAAGAATTTGTCCACT
ACGTGAAAGGCGAGATCACCAAGGTAGTCGGCAAATAACCCTCGAGCCACCCATGACCAAAATCCCTTAA
CGTGAGTTACGCGTCGTTCCACTGAGCGTCAGACCCCGTAGAAAAGATCAAAGGATCTTCTTGAGATCCT
TTTTTTCTGCGCGTAATCTGCTGCTTGCAAACAAAAAAACCACCGCTACCAGCGGTGGTTTGTTTGCCGG
ATCAAGAGCTACCAACTCTTTTTCCGAAGGTAACTGGCTTCAGCAGAGCGCAGATACCAAATACTGTTCT
TCTAGTGTAGCCGTAGTTAGGCCACCACTTCAAGAACTCTGTAGCACCGCCTACATACCTCGCTCTGCTA
ATCCTGTTACCAGTGGCTGCTGCCAGTGGCGATAAGTCGTGTCTTACCGGGTTGGACTCAAGACGATAGT
TACCGGATAAGGCGCAGCGGTCGGGCTGAACGGGGGGTTCGTGCACACAGCCCAGCTTGGAGCGAACGAC
CTACACCGAACTGAGATACCTACAGCGTGAGCTATGAGAAAGCGCCACGCTTCCCGAAGGGAGAAAGGCG
GACAGGTATCCGGTAAGCGGCAGGGTCGGAACAGGAGAGCGCACGAGGGAGCTTCCAGGGGGAAACGCCT
GGTATCTTTATAGTCCTGTCGGGTTTCGCCACCTCTGACTTGAGCGTCGATTTTTGTGATGCTCGTCAGG
GGGGCGGAGCCTATGGAAAAACGCCAGCAACGCGGCCTTTTTACGGTTCCTGGCCTTTTGCTGGCCTTTT
GCTCACATGTTCTTTCCTGCGTTATCCCCTGATTCTGTGGATAACCGTATTACCGCCTTTGAGTGAGCTG
ATACCGCTCGCCGCAGCCGAACGACCGAGCGCAGCGAGTCAGTGAGCGAGGAAGCGGAAGAGCGCCCAAT
ACGCAAACCGCCTCTCCCCGCGCGTTGGCCGATTCATTAATGCAGCTGGCACGACAGGTTTCCCGACTGG
AAAGCGGGCAGTGAGCGCAACGCAATTAATACGCGTACCGCTAGCCAGGAAGAGTTTGTAGAAACGCAAA
AAGGCCATCCGTCAGGATGGCCTTCTGCTTAGTTTGATGCCTGGCAGTTTATGGCGGGCGTCCTGCCCGC
CACCCTCCGGGCCGTTGCTTCACAACGTTCAAATCCGCTCCCGGCGGATTTGTCCTACTCAGGAGAGCGT
TCACCGACAAACAACAGATAAAACGAAAGGCCCAGTCTTCCGACTGAGCCTTTCGTTTTATTTGATGCCT
