>Addgene plasmid #81433 | pDONR223_KRT26_p.S2C | depositor partial sequence | sequence record 154752 | Insert sequence
ATGTGTTTTCGACTTTCTGGTGGATCCAGGAGGATCTGCTCGCGAACTGGGTCTGGTAGGCTGTCCGGTG
GAGGAACAGGCTTCGTGGCTGGGAATGTGTGTGTTGGATCGGGAGCAAGAAGCAGCTTTTCTTGTACTCT
TGAGGGCATCTCTTCTGGAGGAAGCTTCTGCAATAGCGGTGGAGGGTTGGGAAGTGGTGCCTGTGCTGGT
TTTCTTGGCAATGAGCACAGCCTCCTCTCTGGGAATGAAAAGGTGACCATGCAGAATCTCAACGACCGCC
TGGCATCCTACCTGGACCATGTGCATGCTCTAGAGGAGGCCAACGCAGACCTGGAGCAGAAGATCAAGGG
CTGGTACGAGAAATGTGAGCCTGGCTCTTCCCGGGAACACGATCATGACTATAGCAGATACTTCTCAGTC
ATAGAAGATCTTAAAAGGCAGATTATTTCTGCGACCATCTGCAATGCCAGCATTGTTCTACAAAATGACA
ATGCCAGACTGACCGCTGATGACTTCAGGCTGAAGTATGAAAATGAGCTGGCTCTGCACCACAGTGTTGA
GGCCGACACCAGTGGTCTTCGCAGAGTGTTGGATGAACTGACCCTTTGTACAACCGACCTGGAGATACAG
TGTGAGACCCTCAGTGAGGAATTGACCTACCTCAAAAAAAGTCATGAGGAGGAAATGGAAGTCTTGCAAT
ATACAGCTGGGGGGAACGTGAACGTGGAGATGAATGCAACCCCAGGAGTGGACCTAACTGTCCTGTTGAA
CAACATGAGGGCTGAGTATGAGGACTTGGCTGAGCAGAACCGCAAAGATGCTGAAGCCTGGTTCAACGAG
AGGAGTGCAACGCTGCAACAACAGATTTCCGATCATGAGGGAGCAGCCACAGCAGCCAGAAATGAGCTGA
CCGAATTAAAACGCAATCTGCAAACCCTGGAAATAGAACTTCAGTCCCTCATGGCTGTGAAACATTCCTA
TGAATGCTCCTTGGCTGAGACTGAAGGAAATTACTGCAATCAACTCCAGCAAATTCAGGATCAGATAGGG
GTGATGGAGGAACAACTGCAACAGATTCGAACAGAAACAGAAGGCCAGAAGCTGGAGTATGAACAGCTTC
TTGATGTAAAAATATTTTTAGAAAAAGAAATTGACATTTATTGCAACTTACTAGATGGAGAAGAAAGAAA
AAGCAAATCCACATGTTACAAATCAAAAGGATACAGGCCTGTGAATTCTGGAAATCAAGCCAAAGACTCA
ACAGAAGAAACTATTGTTAAAACAGTGGTTGAGGAACTGGATCAAATTGGCAATCTCCTTTCACTGAGAG
TCCACTCAGTTGAAGAAAAGTCCTCTAAAATAAGCAACATTACAGTAGAGCAACGAGTACCTTCTAAAGC
ACCA
